Addgene plasmid #122246: pMB4
Purpose: (Empty Backbone) Lentivirus delivery for stable expression of As crRNA, has AsDR; Cloning vector for expression of AsCpf1 crRNA. It contains BsmBI site for cloning.
Depositing lab: Darjus Tschaharganeh. Depositing organization: Deutsches Krebsforschungszentrum (DKFZ). Publication: Multiplexed orthogonal genome editing and transcriptional activation by Cas12a. Breinig M, Schweitzer AY, Herianto AM, Revia S, Schaefer L, Wendler L, Cobos Galvez A, Tschaharganeh DF. Nat Methods. 2019 Jan;16(1):51-54. doi: 10.1038/s41592-018-0262-1. Epub 2018 Dec 17. PubMed 30559432.
Backbone
  Vector backbone: pLKO
  Backbone size (bp): 7500
  Vector type: Lentiviral
  Selectable markers: Blasticidin ; GFP
Growth in bacteria
  Bacterial resistance: Ampicillin, 100 μg/mL
  Growth temperature: 37°C
  Growth strain: NEB Stable
  Copy number: High Copy
Gene/Insert
  Cloning method: Ligation Independent Cloning
  Sequencing primers: 3′ ccagtacacgacatcactttcc
Terms and licenses: Academic/Nonprofit Terms; Industry Terms: Not Available to Industry
How to cite: pMB4 was a gift from Darjus Tschaharganeh (Addgene plasmid # 122246 ; http://n2t.net/addgene:122246 ; RRID:Addgene_122246)
