[The description below was written by a language model from this plasmid's Addgene catalogue record and pLannotate feature annotations shown in this document.]
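Description:
pMB4 is an empty lentiviral cloning backbone derived from pLKO, designed for stable expression of CRISPR RNAs (crRNAs) for the Acidaminococcus Cas12a nuclease (AsCpf1). It is propagated in E. coli as a high-copy plasmid through a ColE1/pUC-type origin with ampicillin selection (AmpR). An f1 origin and remnants of lac/lacZα cloning-vector sequence flanked by T3 and T7 promoters are also present. The viral portion has a third-generation layout. An RSV promoter drives a truncated HIV-1 5' LTR, followed by the Ψ packaging signal with a gag fragment, the Rev response element and the cPPT/CTS. The 3' end carries a self-inactivating ΔU3 LTR, followed by an SV40 polyadenylation signal and SV40 origin.

The payload comprises two units in divergent orientation. A human U6 RNA polymerase III promoter, annotated on the reverse strand, drives the crRNA cassette. According to the catalogue entry, this cassette contains the AsCpf1 direct repeat (AsDR) and a BsmBI site for inserting spacer sequences, although neither element is annotated in the feature table. On the forward strand, an EF-1α core promoter drives EGFP followed by the blasticidin S deaminase gene bsr, with a WPRE downstream to enhance transcript expression. The short gap between the two coding sequences suggests a linking element, but the record does not identify one. Transduced mammalian cells can therefore be tracked by green fluorescence and selected with blasticidin. The vector was deposited with work on multiplexed Cas12a genome editing and transcriptional activation. No Cas12a coding sequence is annotated, so the nuclease must be supplied separately.
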