Features (pLannotate 1.2.2; 27 found; start..end, strand, type, name):
     18..110     +  CDS            lacI (fragment): lac repressor; lacI; The lac repressor binds to the lac operator to inhibit transcription in E. coli. This inhibition can be relieved by adding lactose or isopropyl-β-D-thiogalactopyranoside (IPTG).
    123..144     +  protein_bind   CAP binding site: CAP binding activates transcription in the presence of cAMP. E. coli catabolite activator protein
    159..189     +  promoter       lac promoter: promoter for the E. coli lac operon
    197..213     +  protein_bind   lac operator: The lac repressor binds to the lac operator to inhibit transcription in E. coli. This inhibition can be relieved by adding lactose or isopropyl-β-D-thiogalactopyranoside (IPTG). lac repressor encoded by lacI
    258..276     +  promoter       T3 promoter: promoter for bacteriophage T3 RNA polymerase
    304..530     +  promoter       RSV promoter: Rous sarcoma virus enhancer/promoter
    531..711     +  LTR            5' LTR (truncated): truncated 5' long terminal repeat (LTR) from HIV-1
    758..883     +  misc_feature   HIV-1 Ψ: packaging signal of human immunodeficiency virus type 1
    867..1230    +  CDS            HIV-1 gag (fragment): gag protein from human immunodeficiency virus 1; gag
   1376..1609    +  misc_feature   RRE: The Rev response element (RRE) of HIV-1 allows for Rev-dependent mRNA export from the nucleus to the cytoplasm.
   1986..2012    +  CDS            Rev (fragment): human immunodeficiency virus 1 (HIV-1) Rev protein; rev; enhances nuclear export of unspliced and incompletely spliced viral mRNAs
   2018..2135    +  misc_feature   cPPT/CTS: central polypurine tract and central termination sequence of HIV-1
   2215..2455    -  promoter       U6 promoter: RNA polymerase III promoter for human U6 snRNA
   2489..2700    +  promoter       EF-1α core promoter: core promoter for human elongation factor EF-1α
   2726..3442    +  CDS            EGFP: EGFP is a basic (constitutively fluorescent) green fluorescent protein published in 1996, derived from Aequorea victoria. It is reported to be a rapidly-maturing weak dimer with moderate acid sensitivity.
   3515..3934    +  CDS            bsr: BSR_BACCE - Experimental evidence at protein level: Swiss-Prot protein existence level 1. Catalyzes the deamination of the cytosine moiety of the antibiotics blasticidin S, cytomycin and acetylblasticidin S. From Bacillus cereus.
   3953..4541    +  misc_feature   WPRE: woodchuck hepatitis virus posttranscriptional regulatory element
   4592..4611    +  misc_feature   cPPT/CTS (fragment): central polypurine tract and central termination sequence of HIV-1
   4613..4846    +  LTR            3' LTR (ΔU3): self-inactivating 3' long terminal repeat (LTR) from HIV-1
   4924..5045    +  polyA_signal   SV40 poly(A) signal: SV40 polyadenylation signal
   5085..5220    +  rep_origin     SV40 ori: SV40 origin of replication
   5241..5259    -  promoter       T7 promoter: promoter for bacteriophage T7 RNA polymerase
   5267..5422    +  CDS            lacZα (fragment): LacZα fragment of β-galactosidase; lacZ fragment
   5427..5855    +  rep_origin     f1 ori (sequence partly withheld): f1 bacteriophage origin of replication; arrow indicates direction of (+) strand synthesis
   5908..6012    +  promoter       AmpR promoter: bla
   6013..6873    +  CDS            AmpR: β-lactamase; bla; confers resistance to ampicillin, carbenicillin, and related antibiotics
   7044..7632    +  rep_origin     ori: high-copy-number ColE1/pMB1/pBR322/pUC origin of replication
>Addgene plasmid #122246 | pMB4 | addgene full sequence | sequence record 237509 | Addgene NGS Result
AGCGAGGAAGCGGAAGAGCGCCCAATACGCAAACCGCCTCTCCCCGCGCGTTGGCCGATTCATTAATGCA
GCTGGCACGACAGGTTTCCCGACTGGAAAGCGGGCAGTGAGCGCAACGCAATTAATGTGAGTTAGCTCAC
TCATTAGGCACCCCAGGCTTTACACTTTATGCTTCCGGCTCGTATGTTGTGTGGAATTGTGAGCGGATAA
CAATTTCACACAGGAAACAGCTATGACCATGATTACGCCAAGCGCGCAATTAACCCTCACTAAAGGGAAC
AAAAGCTGGAGCTGCAAGCTTAATGTAGTCTTATGCAATACTCTTGTAGTCTTGCAACATGGTAACGATG
AGTTAGCAACATGCCTTACAAGGAGAGAAAAAGCACCGTGCATGCCGATTGGTGGAAGTAAGGTGGTACG
ATCGTGCCTTATTAGGAAGGCAACAGACGGGTCTGACATGGATTGGACGAACCACTGAATTGCCGCATTG
CAGAGATATTGTATTTAAGTGCCTAGCTCGATACATAAACGGGTCTCTCTGGTTAGACCAGATCTGAGCC
TGGGAGCTCTCTGGCTAACTAGGGAACCCACTGCTTAAGCCTCAATAAAGCTTGCCTTGAGTGCTTCAAG
TAGTGTGTGCCCGTCTGTTGTGTGACTCTGGTAACTAGAGATCCCTCAGACCCTTTTAGTCAGTGTGGAA
AATCTCTAGCAGTGGCGCCCGAACAGGGACTTGAAAGCGAAAGGGAAACCAGAGGAGCTCTCTCGACGCA
GGACTCGGCTTGCTGAAGCGCGCACGGCAAGAGGCGAGGGGCGGCGACTGGTGAGTACGCCAAAAATTTT
GACTAGCGGAGGCTAGAAGGAGAGAGATGGGTGCGAGAGCGTCAGTATTAAGCGGGGGAGAATTAGATCG
CGATGGGAAAAAATTCGGTTAAGGCCAGGGGGAAAGAAAAAATATAAATTAAAACATATAGTATGGGCAA
GCAGGGAGCTAGAACGATTCGCAGTTAATCCTGGCCTGTTAGAAACATCAGAAGGCTGTAGACAAATACT
GGGACAGCTACAACCATCCCTTCAGACAGGATCAGAAGAACTTAGATCATTATATAATACAGTAGCAACC
CTCTATTGTGTGCATCAAAGGATAGAGATAAAAGACACCAAGGAAGCTTTAGACAAGATAGAGGAAGAGC
AAAACAAAAGTAAGACCACCGCACAGCAAGCGGCCGCTGATCTTCAGACCTGGAGGAGGAGATATGAGGG
ACAATTGGAGAAGTGAATTATATAAATATAAAGTAGTAAAAATTGAACCATTAGGAGTAGCACCCACCAA
GGCAAAGAGAAGAGTGGTGCAGAGAGAAAAAAGAGCAGTGGGAATAGGAGCTTTGTTCCTTGGGTTCTTG
GGAGCAGCAGGAAGCACTATGGGCGCAGCGTCAATGACGCTGACGGTACAGGCCAGACAATTATTGTCTG
GTATAGTGCAGCAGCAGAACAATTTGCTGAGGGCTATTGAGGCGCAACAGCATCTGTTGCAACTCACAGT
CTGGGGCATCAAGCAGCTCCAGGCAAGAATCCTGGCTGTGGAAAGATACCTAAAGGATCAACAGCTCCTG
GGGATTTGGGGTTGCTCTGGAAAACTCATTTGCACCACTGCTGTGCCTTGGAATGCTAGTTGGAGTAATA
AATCTCTGGAACAGATTTGGAATCACACGACCTGGATGGAGTGGGACAGAGAAATTAACAATTACACAAG
CTTAATACACTCCTTAATTGAAGAATCGCAAAACCAGCAAGAAAAGAATGAACAAGAATTATTGGAATTA
GATAAATGGGCAAGTTTGTGGAATTGGTTTAACATAACAAATTGGCTGTGGTATATAAAATTATTCATAA
TGATAGTAGGAGGCTTGGTAGGTTTAAGAATAGTTTTTGCTGTACTTTCTATAGTGAATAGAGTTAGGCA
GGGATATTCACCATTATCGTTTCAGACCCACCTCCCAACCCCGAGGGGACCCAACGGTTTTAAAAGAAAA
GGGGGGATTGGGGGGTACAGTGCAGGGGAAAGAATAGTAGACATAATAGCAACAGACATACAAACTAAAG
AATTACAAAAACAAATTACAAAAATTCAAAATTTTCAACTTCGGAATTCGTGTGCTCGAGCAAAAAATGA
GACGGTCACGTCTCTATCTACAAGAGTAGAAATTACGGTGTTTCGTCCTTTCCACAAGATATATAAAGCC
AAGAAATCGAAATACTTTCAAGTTACGGTAAGCATATGATAGTCCATTTTAAAACATAATTTTAAAACTG
CAAACTACCCAAGAAATTATTACTTTCTACGTCACGTATTTTGTACTAATATCTTTGTGTTTACAGTCAA
ATTAATTCTAATTATCTCTCTAACAGCCTTGTATCGTATATGCAAATATGAAGGAATCATGGGAAATAGG
CCCTCGGGACCCCTCGAGTGGCTCCGGTGCCCGTCAGTGGGCAGAGCGCACATCGCCCACAGTCCCCGAG
AAGTTGGGGGGAGGGGTCGGCAATTGAACCGGTGCCTAGAGAAGGTGGCGCGGGGTAAACTGGGAAAGTG
ATGTCGTGTACTGGCTCCGCCTTTTTCCCGAGGGTGGGGGAGAACCGTATATAAGTGCAGTAGTCGCCGT
GAACGTTCTTTTTCGCAACGGGTTTGCCGCCAGAACACAGGTGTCGTGACGCGGGATCCGCCACCATGGT
GAGCAAGGGCGAGGAGCTGTTCACCGGGGTGGTGCCCATCCTGGTCGAGCTGGACGGCGACGTAAACGGC
CACAAGTTCAGCGTGTCCGGCGAGGGCGAGGGCGATGCCACCTACGGCAAGCTGACCCTGAAGTTCATCT
GCACCACCGGCAAGCTGCCCGTGCCCTGGCCCACCCTCGTGACCACCCTGACCTACGGCGTGCAGTGCTT
CAGCCGCTACCCCGACCACATGAAGCAGCACGACTTCTTCAAGTCCGCCATGCCCGAAGGCTACGTCCAG
GAGCGCACCATCTTCTTCAAGGACGACGGCAACTACAAGACCCGCGCCGAGGTGAAGTTCGAGGGCGACA
CCCTGGTGAACCGCATCGAGCTGAAGGGCATCGACTTCAAGGAGGACGGCAACATCCTGGGGCACAAGCT
GGAGTACAACTACAACAGCCACAACGTCTATATCATGGCCGACAAGCAGAAGAACGGCATCAAGGTGAAC
TTCAAGATCCGCCACAACATCGAGGACGGCAGCGTGCAGCTCGCCGACCACTACCAGCAGAACACCCCCA
TCGGCGACGGCCCCGTGCTGCTGCCCGACAACCACTACCTGAGCACCCAGTCCGCCCTGAGCAAAGACCC
CAACGAGAAGCGCGATCACATGGTCCTGCTGGAGTTCGTGACCGCCGCCGGGATCACTCTCGGCATGGAC
GAGCTGTACAAGGCCGCAGGCAGCGGCGCCACCAACTTCAGCCTGCTGAAGCAGGCCGGCGACGTGGAGG
AGAACCCCGGCCCCATGAAGACCTTCAACATCTCTCAGCAGGACCTTGAGCTGGTGGAAGTTGCCACTGA
GAAAATCACCATGCTCTATGAGGACAACAAGCACCATGTTGGTGCTGCCATCAGGACCAAGACAGGAGAA
ATCATCTCTGCTGTCCACATTGAAGCCTACATTGGCAGGGTCACTGTGTGTGCAGAGGCCATTGCCATTG
GGTCTGCAGTCTCCAATGGGCAGAAGGACTTTGACACCATTGTGGCTGTGAGGCACCCCTACAGTGATGA
GGTGGACAGGTCCATCAGAGTGGTGTCCCCCTGTGGCATGTGCAGGGAGCTCATCTCAGACTATGCCCCT
GATTGCTTTGTTCTGATTGAGATGAATGGCAAGCTGGTCAAGACAACCATTGAGGAGCTGATTCCACTGA
AATACACCAGAAACTAAACGCGTTAAGTCGACAATCAACCTCTGGATTACAAAATTTGTGAAAGATTGAC
TGGTATTCTTAACTATGTTGCTCCTTTTACGCTATGTGGATACGCTGCTTTAATGCCTTTGTATCATGCT
ATTGCTTCCCGTATGGCTTTCATTTTCTCCTCCTTGTATAAATCCTGGTTGCTGTCTCTTTATGAGGAGT
TGTGGCCCGTTGTCAGGCAACGTGGCGTGGTGTGCACTGTGTTTGCTGACGCAACCCCCACTGGTTGGGG
CATTGCCACCACCTGTCAGCTCCTTTCCGGGACTTTCGCTTTCCCCCTCCCTATTGCCACGGCGGAACTC
ATCGCCGCCTGCCTTGCCCGCTGCTGGACAGGGGCTCGGCTGTTGGGCACTGACAATTCCGTGGTGTTGT
CGGGGAAATCATCGTCCTTTCCTTGGCTGCTCGCCTGTGTTGCCACCTGGATTCTGCGCGGGACGTCCTT
CTGCTACGTCCCTTCGGCCCTCAATCCAGCGGACCTTCCTTCCCGCGGCCTGCTGCCGGCTCTGCGGCCT
CTTCCGCGTCTTCGCCTTCGCCCTCAGACGAGTCGGATCTCCCTTTGGGCCGCCTCCCCGCGTCGACTTT
AAGACCAATGACTTACAAGGCAGCTGTAGATCTTAGCCACTTTTTAAAAGAAAAGGGGGGACTGGAAGGG
CTAATTCACTCCCAACGAAGACAAGATCTGCTTTTTGCTTGTACTGGGTCTCTCTGGTTAGACCAGATCT
GAGCCTGGGAGCTCTCTGGCTAACTAGGGAACCCACTGCTTAAGCCTCAATAAAGCTTGCCTTGAGTGCT
TCAAGTAGTGTGTGCCCGTCTGTTGTGTGACTCTGGTAACTAGAGATCCCTCAGACCCTTTTAGTCAGTG
TGGAAAATCTCTAGCAGTACGTATAGTAGTTCATGTCATCTTATTATTCAGTATTTATAACTTGCAAAGA
AATGAATATCAGAGAGTGAGAGGAACTTGTTTATTGCAGCTTATAATGGTTACAAATAAAGCAATAGCAT
CACAAATTTCACAAATAAAGCATTTTTTTCACTGCATTCTAGTTGTGGTTTGTCCAAACTCATCAATGTA
TCTTATCATGTCTGGCTCTAGCTATCCCGCCCCTAACTCCGCCCATCCCGCCCCTAACTCCGCCCAGTTC
CGCCCATTCTCCGCCCCATGGCTGACTAATTTTTTTTATTTATGCAGAGGCCGAGGCCGCCTCGGCCTCT
GAGCTATTCCAGAAGTAGTGAGGAGGCTTTTTTGGAGGCCTAGGGACGTACCCAATTCGCCCTATAGTGA
GTCGTATTACGCGCGCTCACTGGCCGTCGTTTTACAACGTCGTGACTGGGAAAACCCTGGCGTTACCCAA
CTTAATCGCCTTGCAGCACATCCCCCTTTCGCCAGCTGGCGTAATAGCGAAGAGGCCCGCACCGATCGCC
CTTCCCAACAGTTGCGCAGCCTGAATGGCGAATGGG
[124 nt withheld, positions 5427-5550]
C
[91 nt withheld, positions 5552-5642]
A
[49 nt withheld, positions 5644-5692]
CCTTTGACGTTGGAGTCCACGTTCTTT
[37 nt withheld, positions 5720-5756]
ACCCTATCTCGGTCTATTCTTTTGATTTATAAGGGATTTTGCCGATTTCGGCCTATTGGTTAAAAAATGA
GCTGATTTAACAAAAATTTAACGCGAATTTTAACAAAATATTAACGCTTACAATTTAGGTGGCACTTTTC
GGGGAAATGTGCGCGGAACCCCTATTTGTTTATTTTTCTAAATACATTCAAATATGTATCCGCTCATGAG
ACAATAACCCTGATAAATGCTTCAATAATATTGAAAAAGGAAGAGTATGAGTATTCAACATTTCCGTGTC
GCCCTTATTCCCTTTTTTGCGGCATTTTGCCTTCCTGTTTTTGCTCACCCAGAAACGCTGGTGAAAGTAA
AAGATGCTGAAGATCAGTTGGGTGCACGAGTGGGTTACATCGAACTGGATCTCAACAGCGGTAAGATCCT
TGAGAGTTTTCGCCCCGAAGAACGTTTTCCAATGATGAGCACTTTTAAAGTTCTGCTATGTGGCGCGGTA
TTATCCCGTATTGACGCCGGGCAAGAGCAACTCGGTCGCCGCATACACTATTCTCAGAATGACTTGGTTG
AGTACTCACCAGTCACAGAAAAGCATCTTACGGATGGCATGACAGTAAGAGAATTATGCAGTGCTGCCAT
AACCATGAGTGATAACACTGCGGCCAACTTACTTCTGACAACGATCGGAGGACCGAAGGAGCTAACCGCT
TTTTTGCACAACATGGGGGATCATGTAACTCGCCTTGATCGTTGGGAACCGGAGCTGAATGAAGCCATAC
CAAACGACGAGCGTGACACCACGATGCCTGTAGCAATGGCAACAACGTTGCGCAAACTATTAACTGGCGA
ACTACTTACTCTAGCTTCCCGGCAACAATTAATAGACTGGATGGAGGCGGATAAAGTTGCAGGACCACTT
CTGCGCTCGGCCCTTCCGGCTGGCTGGTTTATTGCTGATAAATCTGGAGCCGGTGAGCGTGGGTCTCGCG
GTATCATTGCAGCACTGGGGCCAGATGGTAAGCCCTCCCGTATCGTAGTTATCTACACGACGGGGAGTCA
GGCAACTATGGATGAACGAAATAGACAGATCGCTGAGATAGGTGCCTCACTGATTAAGCATTGGTAACTG
TCAGACCAAGTTTACTCATATATACTTTAGATTGATTTAAAACTTCATTTTTAATTTAAAAGGATCTAGG
TGAAGATCCTTTTTGATAATCTCATGACCAAAATCCCTTAACGTGAGTTTTCGTTCCACTGAGCGTCAGA
CCCCGTAGAAAAGATCAAAGGATCTTCTTGAGATCCTTTTTTTCTGCGCGTAATCTGCTGCTTGCAAACA
AAAAAACCACCGCTACCAGCGGTGGTTTGTTTGCCGGATCAAGAGCTACCAACTCTTTTTCCGAAGGTAA
CTGGCTTCAGCAGAGCGCAGATACCAAATACTGTTCTTCTAGTGTAGCCGTAGTTAGGCCACCACTTCAA
GAACTCTGTAGCACCGCCTACATACCTCGCTCTGCTAATCCTGTTACCAGTGGCTGCTGCCAGTGGCGAT
AAGTCGTGTCTTACCGGGTTGGACTCAAGACGATAGTTACCGGATAAGGCGCAGCGGTCGGGCTGAACGG
GGGGTTCGTGCACACAGCCCAGCTTGGAGCGAACGACCTACACCGAACTGAGATACCTACAGCGTGAGCT
ATGAGAAAGCGCCACGCTTCCCGAAGGGAGAAAGGCGGACAGGTATCCGGTAAGCGGCAGGGTCGGAACA
GGAGAGCGCACGAGGGAGCTTCCAGGGGGAAACGCCTGGTATCTTTATAGTCCTGTCGGGTTTCGCCACC
TCTGACTTGAGCGTCGATTTTTGTGATGCTCGTCAGGGGGGCGGAGCCTATGGAAAAACGCCAGCAACGC
GGCCTTTTTACGGTTCCTGGCCTTTTGCTGGCCTTTTGCTCACATGTTCTTTCCTGCGTTATCCCCTGAT
TCTGTGGATAACCGTATTACCGCCTTTGAGTGAGCTGATACCGCTCGCCGCAGCCGAACGACCGAGCGCA
GCGAGTCAGTG
